Addgene plasmid #209990: pLPC51
Purpose: Contains Level 0 Part: 5' Connector (5C1CSN) for the construction of Level 1 plasmids
Depositing lab: Georg Fritz & Thorsten Mascher. Depositing organization: University of Western Australia. Publication: The Marburg Collection: A Golden Gate DNA Assembly Framework for Synthetic Biology Applications in Vibrio natriegens. Stukenberg D, Hensel T, Hoff J, Daniel B, Inckemann R, Tedeschi JN, Nousch F, Fritz G. ACS Synth Biol. 2021 Aug 20;10(8):1904-1919. doi: 10.1021/acssynbio.1c00126. Epub 2021 Jul 13. PubMed 34255476.
Backbone
  Vector backbone: pLP1
  Vector type: Bacterial Expression
Growth in bacteria
  Bacterial resistance: Chloramphenicol, 25 μg/mL
  Growth temperature: 37°C
  Growth strain: DH5alpha
  Copy number: Low Copy
Gene/Insert
  Gene/Insert name: 5' Connector (5C1CSN)
  Species: Synthetic
  Cloning method: Restriction Enzyme; 5′ cloning site BsmBI (destroyed during cloning); 3′ cloning site BsmBI (destroyed during cloning)
Terms and licenses: Academic/Nonprofit Terms; Industry Terms: Not Available to Industry
Depositor comments: Original Marburg Collection name: pMC0_1_04_5C1CSN
How to cite: pLPC51 was a gift from Georg Fritz & Thorsten Mascher (Addgene plasmid # 209990 ; http://n2t.net/addgene:209990 ; RRID:Addgene_209990)
