[The description below was written by a language model from this plasmid's Addgene catalogue record and pLannotate feature annotations shown in this document.]
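Description:
pLPC51 is a small (about 2.1 kb) bacterial Level 0 part plasmid from the Marburg Collection, a Golden Gate DNA assembly framework developed for synthetic biology in Vibrio natriegens. Its original name in that collection was pMC0_1_04_5C1CSN. It is built on the pLP1 backbone and carries a single synthetic part, the 5' Connector 5C1CSN. This part was inserted through BsmBI sites that were destroyed during cloning, as is usual when a part is domesticated into a Level 0 entry vector with a type IIS enzyme. In hierarchical Golden Gate schemes of this kind, connector parts flank a transcription unit in a Level 1 plasmid. The record states only that this part is used to construct Level 1 plasmids and gives no detail on the connector's internal design.

The annotated features all belong to the backbone, and the connector itself is not annotated. It presumably lies in the short unannotated stretch spanning the plasmid's numbering origin, between the BioBrick prefix and suffix sequences. Selection relies on a chloramphenicol acetyltransferase (cat) gene driven by its native cat promoter and followed by the lambda t0 terminator. Replication depends on a ColE1/pMB1-type origin. The annotation tool labels this origin as high copy, whereas the catalogue entry lists the plasmid as low copy, and the record does not resolve the difference. A his operon terminator and a further putative bacterial terminator sit just outside the BioBrick suffix and prefix, which should insulate the part position from transcription coming from the backbone. Although catalogued as a bacterial expression vector, the plasmid contains no annotated expression cassette other than the resistance marker. It is propagated in E. coli and serves as a storage and donor vector for the connector part.
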