Features (pLannotate 1.2.2; 8 found; start..end, strand, type, name):
     44..63      +  misc_feature   BioBrick suffix: universal suffix for all parts
     64..121     +  terminator     his operon terminator: This putative transcriptin terminator from the E. coli his operon has a 2-bp deletion introduced during synthesis. Its efficiency has not been determined.
    316..904     -  rep_origin     ori: high-copy-number ColE1/pMB1/pBR322/pUC origin of replication
   1087..1181    -  terminator     lambda t0 terminator: transcription terminator from phage lambda
   1205..1861    -  CDS            cat: CAT_ECOLX - Experimental evidence at protein level: Swiss-Prot protein existence level 1. This enzyme is an effector of chloramphenicol resistance in bacteria. From Escherichia coli. This protein is used as a marker in many commonly used cloning vectors, such as pACYC184.
   1862..1959    -  promoter       cat promoter: promoter of the E. coli cat gene encoding chloramphenicol acetyltransferase
   2045..2088    -  terminator     bacterial terminator: putative bacterial transcription terminator
   2091..2112    +  misc_feature   BioBrick prefix: BioBrick prefix for parts that do not start with "ATG"
>Addgene plasmid #209990 | pLPC51 | addgene full sequence | sequence record 419487 | Addgene NGS Result
GGTCTCGAACACGTCTCGGGAGGGAGTGAGACCACTCATCGCGACTAGTAGCGGCCGCTGCAGTCCGGCA
AAAAAGGGCAAGGTGTCACCACCCTGCCCTTTTTCTTTAAAACCGAAAAGATTACTTCGCGTTATGCAGG
CTTCCTCGCTCACTGACTCGCTGCGCTCGGTCGTTCGGCTGCGGCGAGCGGTATCAGCTCACTCAAAGGC
GGTAATACGGTTATCCACAGAATCAGGGGATAACGCAGGAAAGAACATGTGAGCAAAAGGCCAGCAAAAG
GCCAGGAACCGTAAAAAGGCCGCGTTGCTGGCGTTTTTCCACAGGCTCCGCCCCCCTGACGAGCATCACA
AAAATCGACGCTCAAGTCAGAGGTGGCGAAACCCGACAGGACTATAAAGATACCAGGCGTTTCCCCCTGG
AAGCTCCCTCGTGCGCTCTCCTGTTCCGACCCTGCCGCTTACCGGATACCTGTCCGCCTTTCTCCCTTCG
GGAAGCGTGGCGCTTTCTCATAGCTCACGCTGTAGGTATCTCAGTTCGGTGTAGGTCGTTCGCTCCAAGC
TGGGCTGTGTGCACGAACCCCCCGTTCAGCCCGACCGCTGCGCCTTATCCGGTAACTATCGTCTTGAGTC
CAACCCGGTAAGACACGACTTATCGCCACTGGCAGCAGCCACTGGTAACAGGATTAGCAGAGCGAGGTAT
GTAGGCGGTGCTACAGAGTTCTTGAAGTGGTGGCCTAACTACGGCTACACTAGAAGAACAGTATTTGGTA
TCTGCGCTCTGCTGAAGCCAGTTACCTTCGGAAAAAGAGTTGGTAGCTCTTGATCCGGCAAACAAACCAC
CGCTGGTAGCGGTGGTTTTTTTGTTTGCAAGCAGCAGATTACGCGCAGAAAAAAAGGATCTCAAGAAGAT
CCTTTGATCTTTTCTACGGGGTCTGACGCTCAGTGGAACGAAAACTCACGTTAAGGGATTTTGGTCATGA
GATTATCAAAAAGGATCTTCACCTAGATCCTTTTAAATTAAAAATGAAGTTTTAAATCAATCTAAAGTAT
ATATGAGTAAACTTGGTCTGACAGCTCGAGGCTTGGATTCTCACCAATAAAAAACGCCCGGCGGCAACCG
AGCGTTCTGAACAAATCCAGATGGAGTTCTGAGGTCATTACTGGATCTATCAACAGGAGTCCAAGCGAGC
TCGATATCAAATTACGCCCCGCCCTGCCACTCGTCGCAGTACTGTTGTAATTCATTAAGCATTCTGCCGA
CATGGAAGCCATCACAAACGGCATGATGAACCTGAATCGCCAGCGGCATCAGCACCTTGTCGCCTTGCGT
ATAATATTTGCCCATGGTGAAAACGGGGGCGAAGAAGTTGTCCATATTGGCCACGTTTAAATCAAAACTG
GTGAAACTCACCCAGGGATTGGCTGATACGAAAAACATATTCTCAATAAACCCTTTAGGGAAATAGGCCA
GGTTTTCACCGTAACACGCCACATCTTGCGAATATATGTGTAGAAACTGCCGGAAATCGTCGTGGTATTC
ACTCCAGAGTGATGAAAACGTTTCAGTTTGCTCATGGAAAACGGTGTAACAAGGGTGAACACTATCCCAT
ATCACCAGCTCACCGTCTTTCATTGCCATACGAAATTCCGGATGAGCATTCATCAGGCGGGCAAGAATGT
GAATAAAGGCCGGATAAAACTTGTGCTTATTTTTCTTTACGGTCTTTAAAAAGGCCGTAATATCCAGCTG
AACGGTCTGGTTATAGGTACATTGAGCAACTGACTGAAATGCCTCAAAATGTTCTTTACGATGCCATTGG
GATATATCAACGGTGGTATATCCAGTGATTTTTTTCTCCATTTTAGCTTCCTTAGCTCCTGAAAATCTCG
ATAACTCAAAAAATACGCCCGGTAGTGATCTTATTTCATTATGGTGAAAGTTGGAACCTCTTACGTGCCC
GATCAACTCGAGTGCCACCTGACGTCTAAGAAACCATTATTATCATGACATTAACCTATAAAAATAGGCG
TATCACGAGGCAGAATTTCAGATAAAAAAAATCCTTAGCTTTCGCTAAGGATGATTTCTGGAATTCGCGG
CCGCTTCTAGAGCGATGAGT
